>Addgene plasmid #136945 | pJBL7006 | addgene full sequence | sequence record 272121 | Addgene NGS Result
CAGGGCGCGTCAGCGGGTGTTGGCGGGTGTCGGGGCTGGCTTAACTATGCGGCATCAGAGCAGATTGTAC
TGAGAGTGCACCATATGCGGTGTGAAATACCGCACAGATGCGTAAGGAGAAAATACCGCATCAGGCGCCA
TTCGCCATTCAGGCTGCGCAACTGTTGGGAAGGGCGATCGGTGCGGGCCTCTTCGCTATTACGCCAGCTG
GCGAAAGGGGGATGTGCTGCAAGGCGATTAAGTTGGGTAACGCCAGGGTTTTCCCAGTCACGACGTTGTA
AAACGACGGCCAGTGAATTCGAGCTCGGTACCTTGACAGCTAGCTCAGTCCTAGGTATAATACTAGTGGG
ATCCCGACTGGCGAGAGCCAGGTAACGAATGGATCGGGTCGGCATGGCATCTCCACCTCCTCGCGGTCCG
ACCTGGGCATCCGAAGGAGGACGTCGTCCACTCGGATGGCTAAGGGAGAGCTCGGATCCGGCTGCTAACA
AAGCCCGAAAGGAAGCTGAGTTGGCTGCTGCCACCGCTGAGCAATAACTAGCATAACCCCTTGGGGCCTC
TAAACGGGTCTTGAGGGGTTTTTTGCTGAAAGGAGGAACTATATCCGGATCGAGATCCTCTAGAGTCGAC
CTGCAGGCATGCAAGCTTGGCGTAATCATGGTCATAGCTGTTTCCTGTGTGAAATTGTTATCCGCTCACA
ATTCCACACAACATACGAGCCGGAAGCATAAAGTGTAAAGCCTGGGGTGCCTAATGAGTGAGCTAACTCA
CATTAATTGCGTTGCGCTCACTGCCCGCTTTCCAGTCGGGAAACCTGTCGTGCCAGCTGCATTAATGAAT
CGGCCAACGCGCGGGGAGAGGCGGTTTGCGTATTGGGCGCTCTTCCGCTTCCTCGCTCACTGACTCGCTG
CGCTCGGTCGTTCGGCTGCGGCGAGCGGTATCAGCTCACTCAAAGGCGGTAATACGGTTATCCACAGAAT
CAGGGGATAACGCAGGAAAGAACATGTGAGCAAAAGGCCAGCAAAGGCCAGGAACCGTAAAAAGGCCGCG
TTGCTGGCGTTTTTCCATAGGCTCCGCCCCCCTGACGAGCATCACAAAAATCGACGCTCAAGTCAGAGGT
GGCGAAACCCGACAGGACTATAAAGATACCAGGCGTTTCCCCCTGGAAGCTCCCTCGTGCGCTCTCCTGT
TCCGACCCTGCCGCTTACCGGATACCTGTCCGCCTTTCTCCCTTCGGGAAGCGTGGCGCTTTCTCATAGC
TCACGCTGTAGGTATCTCAGTTCGGTGTAGGTCGTTCGCTCCAAGCTGGGCTGTGTGCACGAACCCCCCG
TTCAGCCCGACCGCTGCGCCTTATCCGGTAACTATCGTCTTGAGTCCAACCCGGTAAGACACGACTTATC
GCCACTGGCAGCAGCCACTGGTAACAGGATTAGCAGAGCGAGGTATGTAGGCGGTGCTACAGAGTTCTTG
AAGTGGTGGCCTAACTACGGCTACACTAGAAGAACAGTATTTGGTATCTGCGCTCTGCTGAAGCCAGTTA
CCTTCGGAAAAAGAGTTGGTAGCTCTTGATCCGGCAAACAAACCACCGCTGGTAGCGGTGGTTTTTTTGT
TTGCAAGCAGCAGATTACGCGCAGAAAAAAAGGATCTCAAGAAGATCCTTTGATCTTTTCTACGGGGTCT
GACGCTCAGTGGAACGAAAACTCACGTTAAGGGATTTTGGTCATGAGATTATCAAAAAGGATCTTCACCT
AGATCCTTTTAAATTAAAAATGAAGTTTTAAATCAATCTAAAGTATATATGAGTAAACTTGGTCTGACAG
TTACCAATGCTTAATCAGTGAGGCACCTATCTCAGCGATCTGTCTATTTCGTTCATCCATAGTTGCCTGA
CTCCCCGTCGTGTAGATAACTACGATACGGGAGGGCTTACCATCTGGCCCCAGTGCTGCAATGATACCGC
GAGACCCACGCTCACCGGCTCCAGATTTATCAGCAATAAACCAGCCAGCCGGAAGGGCCGAGCGCAGAAG
TGGTCCTGCAACTTTATCCGCCTCCATCCAGTCTATTAATTGTTGCCGGGAAGCTAGAGTAAGTAGTTCG
CCAGTTAATAGTTTGCGCAACGTTGTTGCCATTGCTACAGGCATCGTGGTGTCACGCTCGTCGTTTGGTA
TGGCTTCATTCAGCTCCGGTTCCCAACGATCAAGGCGAGTTACATGATCCCCCATGTTGTGCAAAAAAGC
GGTTAGCTCCTTCGGTCCTCCGATCGTTGTCAGAAGTAAGTTGGCCGCAGTGTTATCACTCATGGTTATG
GCAGCACTGCATAATTCTCTTACTGTCATGCCATCCGTAAGATGCTTTTCTGTGACTGGTGAGTACTCAA
CCAAGTCATTCTGAGAATAGTGTATGCGGCGACCGAGTTGCTCTTGCCCGGCGTCAATACGGGATAATAC
CGCGCCACATAGCAGAACTTTAAAAGTGCTCATCATTGGAAAACGTTCTTCGGGGCGAAAACTCTCAAGG
ATCTTACCGCTGTTGAGATCCAGTTCGATGTAACCCACTCGTGCACCCAACTGATCTTCAGCATCTTTTA
CTTTCACCAGCGTTTCTGGGTGAGCAAAAACAGGAAGGCAAAATGCCGCAAAAAAGGGAATAAGGGCGAC
ACGGAAATGTTGAATACTCATACTCTTCCTTTTTCAATATTATTGAAGCATTTATCAGGGTTATTGTCTC
ATGAGCGGATACATATTTGAATGTATTTAGAAAAATAAACAAATAGGGGTTCCGCGCACATTTCCCCGAA
AAGTGCCACCTGACGTCTAAGAAACCATTATTATCATGACATTAACCTATAAAAATAGGCGTATCACGAG
GCCCTTTCGTCTCGCGCGTTTCGGTGATGACGGTGAAAACCTCTGACACATGCAGCTCCCGGAGACGGTC
ACAGCTTGTCTGTAAGCGGATGCCGGGAGCAGACAAGCCCGT
Features (pLannotate 1.2.2; 15 found; start..end, strand, type, name):
     36..135     +  misc_feature   bom (fragment): basis of mobility region from pBR322
    141..298     -  CDS            lacZα (fragment): LacZα fragment of β-galactosidase; lacZ fragment
    313..347     +  promoter       J23119(SpeI) promoter: bacterial promoter (Registry of Standard Biological Parts BBa J23119) modified to end with an SpeI site
    383..474     +  ncRNA          HDV ribozyme: Accession: RF00094 - Hepatitis delta virus ribozyme
    481..530     +  CDS            SET1 (fragment): solubility-enhancement tag derived from T7 phage gene 10B
    538..585     +  terminator     T7 terminator: transcription terminator for bacteriophage T7 RNA polymerase
    614..648     +  misc_feature   MCS (fragment): pUC18/19 multiple cloning site
    685..701     -  protein_bind   lac operator: The lac repressor binds to the lac operator to inhibit transcription in E. coli. This inhibition can be relieved by adding lactose or isopropyl-β-D-thiogalactopyranoside (IPTG). lac repressor encoded by lacI
    709..739     -  promoter       lac promoter: promoter for the E. coli lac operon
    754..775     -  protein_bind   CAP binding site: CAP binding activates transcription in the presence of cAMP. E. coli catabolite activator protein
    788..880     -  CDS            lacI (fragment): lac repressor; lacI; The lac repressor binds to the lac operator to inhibit transcription in E. coli. This inhibition can be relieved by adding lactose or isopropyl-β-D-thiogalactopyranoside (IPTG).
   1062..1650    -  rep_origin     ori: high-copy-number ColE1/pMB1/pBR322/pUC origin of replication
   1821..2681    -  CDS            AmpR: β-lactamase; bla; confers resistance to ampicillin, carbenicillin, and related antibiotics
   2682..2786    -  promoter       AmpR promoter: bla
   2881..2916    +  CDS            rop (fragment): Rop protein, which maintains plasmids at low copy number; rop
