[The description below was written by a language model from this plasmid's Addgene catalogue record and pLannotate feature annotations shown in this document.]
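Description:
pJBL7006 is a small (about 3 kb) pUC19-based bacterial plasmid that carries a synthetic RNA reporter cassette rather than a protein-coding insert. It is maintained in E. coli at high copy through the ColE1/pUC-type origin and selected with ampicillin via the β-lactamase gene and its native promoter. Remnants of the pUC19 backbone are annotated around the insert, including fragments of lacZα, the multiple cloning site, the lac promoter, operator and CAP binding site, and short fragments of lacI, rop and the pBR322 bom region. These appear to be backbone leftovers rather than functional parts of the design.

The payload is a 121 bp malachite green aptamer (MGA) insert placed by Gibson assembly under J23119, a strong constitutive promoter recognised by the E. coli σ70 RNA polymerase. The aptamer itself is not called out in the automated feature table, but it presumably occupies the short unannotated gap between the promoter and the next annotated element. That element is a hepatitis delta virus ribozyme, which typically self-cleaves to give the upstream RNA a defined 3′ end, and it is followed by a T7 terminator. A short hit annotated as a fragment of a T7 gene 10-derived solubility tag lies just upstream of the terminator. It is most likely a sequence-similarity artefact, since no protein is expected from this transcript.

The malachite green aptamer binds the dye and greatly enhances its fluorescence, so the construct provides a direct readout of transcription by the endogenous bacterial polymerase, independent of translation. The associated publication concerns preparing cell-free extracts to activate transcriptional genetic circuits in vitro, which fits use as a transcription reporter in such systems.
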