Addgene plasmid #136945: pJBL7006
Purpose: Malachite green aptamer, bacterial promoter
Depositing lab: Julius Lucks. Depositing organization: Northwestern University. Publication: Deconstructing Cell-Free Extract Preparation for in Vitro Activation of Transcriptional Genetic Circuitry. Silverman AD, Kelley-Loughnane N, Lucks JB, Jewett MC. ACS Synth Biol. 2019 Feb 15;8(2):403-414. doi: 10.1021/acssynbio.8b00430. Epub 2019 Jan 29. PubMed 30596483.
Backbone
  Vector backbone: pUC19
  Backbone size w/o insert (bp): 2761
  Total vector size (bp): 2983
Growth in bacteria
  Bacterial resistance: Ampicillin, 100 μg/mL
  Growth temperature: 37°C
  Growth strain: DH5alpha
  Copy number: High Copy
Gene/Insert
  Gene/Insert name: malachite green aptamer (MGA)
  Species: Synthetic
  Insert size (bp): 121
  Promoter: J23119
  Cloning method: Gibson Cloning
  Sequencing primers: 5′ GTTTTCCCAGTCACGAC; 3′ CAGGAAACAGCTATGAC
Terms and licenses: Academic/Nonprofit Terms; Industry Terms: Not Available to Industry
How to cite: pJBL7006 was a gift from Julius Lucks (Addgene plasmid # 136945 ; http://n2t.net/addgene:136945 ; RRID:Addgene_136945)
