>Addgene plasmid #136945 | pJBL7006 | depositor partial sequence | sequence record 264426 | pJBL7006 sequence 2983 bps
TGCCGCAAAAAAGGGAATAAGGGCGACACGGAAATGTTGAATACTCATACTCTTCCTTTTTCAATATTAT
TGAAGCATTTATCAGGGTTATTGTCTCATGAGCGGATACATATTTGAATGTATTTAGAAAAATAAACAAA
TAGGGGTTCCGCGCACATTTCCCCGAAAAGTGCCACCTGACGTCTAAGAAACCATTATTATCATGACATT
AACCTATAAAAATAGGCGTATCACGAGGCCCTTTCGTCTCGCGCGTTTCGGTGATGACGGTGAAAACCTC
TGACACATGCAGCTCCCGGAGACGGTCACAGCTTGTCTGTAAGCGGATGCCGGGAGCAGACAAGCCCGTC
AGGGCGCGTCAGCGGGTGTTGGCGGGTGTCGGGGCTGGCTTAACTATGCGGCATCAGAGCAGATTGTACT
GAGAGTGCACCATATGCGGTGTGAAATACCGCACAGATGCGTAAGGAGAAAATACCGCATCAGGCGCCAT
TCGCCATTCAGGCTGCGCAACTGTTGGGAAGGGCGATCGGTGCGGGCCTCTTCGCTATTACGCCAGCTGG
CGAAAGGGGGATGTGCTGCAAGGCGATTAAGTTGGGTAACGCCAGGGTTTTCCCAGTCACGACGTTGTAA
AACGACGGCCAGTGAATTCGAGCTCGGTACCTTGACAGCTAGCTCAGTCCTAGGTATAATACTAGTGGGA
TCCCGACTGGCGAGAGCCAGGTAACGAATGGATCGGGTCGGCATGGCATCTCCACCTCCTCGCGGTCCGA
CCTGGGCATCCGAAGGAGGACGTCGTCCACTCGGATGGCTAAGGGAGAGCTCGGATCCGGCTGCTAACAA
AGCCCGAAAGGAAGCTGAGTTGGCTGCTGCCACCGCTGAGCAATAACTAGCATAACCCCTTGGGGCCTCT
AAACGGGTCTTGAGGGGTTTTTTGCTGAAAGGAGGAACTATATCCGGATCGAGATCCTCTAGAGTCGACC
TGCAGGCATGCAAGCTTGGCGTAATCATGGTCATAGCTGTTTCCTGTGTGAAATTGTTATCCGCTCACAA
TTCCACACAACATACGAGCCGGAAGCATAAAGTGTAAAGCCTGGGGTGCCTAATGAGTGAGCTAACTCAC
ATTAATTGCGTTGCGCTCACTGCCCGCTTTCCAGTCGGGAAACCTGTCGTGCCAGCTGCATTAATGAATC
GGCCAACGCGCGGGGAGAGGCGGTTTGCGTATTGGGCGCTCTTCCGCTTCCTCGCTCACTGACTCGCTGC
GCTCGGTCGTTCGGCTGCGGCGAGCGGTATCAGCTCACTCAAAGGCGGTAATACGGTTATCCACAGAATC
AGGGGATAACGCAGGAAAGAACATGTGAGCAAAAGGCCAGCAAAAGGCCAGGAACCGTAAAAAGGCCGCG
TTGCTGGCGTTTTTCCATAGGCTCCGCCCCCCTGACGAGCATCACAAAAATCGACGCTCAAGTCAGAGGT
GGCGAAACCCGACAGGACTATAAAGATACCAGGCGTTTCCCCCTGGAAGCTCCCTCGTGCGCTCTCCTGT
TCCGACCCTGCCGCTTACCGGATACCTGTCCGCCTTTCTCCCTTCGGGAAGCGTGGCGCTTTCTCATAGC
TCACGCTGTAGGTATCTCAGTTCGGTGTAGGTCGTTCGCTCCAAGCTGGGCTGTGTGCACGAACCCCCCG
TTCAGCCCGACCGCTGCGCCTTATCCGGTAACTATCGTCTTGAGTCCAACCCGGTAAGACACGACTTATC
GCCACTGGCAGCAGCCACTGGTAACAGGATTAGCAGAGCGAGGTATGTAGGCGGTGCTACAGAGTTCTTG
AAGTGGTGGCCTAACTACGGCTACACTAGAAGAACAGTATTTGGTATCTGCGCTCTGCTGAAGCCAGTTA
CCTTCGGAAAAAGAGTTGGTAGCTCTTGATCCGGCAAACAAACCACCGCTGGTAGCGGTGGTTTTTTTGT
TTGCAAGCAGCAGATTACGCGCAGAAAAAAAGGATCTCAAGAAGATCCTTTGATCTTTTCTACGGGGTCT
GACGCTCAGTGGAACGAAAACTCACGTTAAGGGATTTTGGTCATGAGATTATCAAAAAGGATCTTCACCT
AGATCCTTTTAAATTAAAAATGAAGTTTTAAATCAATCTAAAGTATATATGAGTAAACTTGGTCTGACAG
TTACCAATGCTTAATCAGTGAGGCACCTATCTCAGCGATCTGTCTATTTCGTTCATCCATAGTTGCCTGA
CTCCCCGTCGTGTAGATAACTACGATACGGGAGGGCTTACCATCTGGCCCCAGTGCTGCAATGATACCGC
GAGACCCACGCTCACCGGCTCCAGATTTATCAGCAATAAACCAGCCAGCCGGAAGGGCCGAGCGCAGAAG
TGGTCCTGCAACTTTATCCGCCTCCATCCAGTCTATTAATTGTTGCCGGGAAGCTAGAGTAAGTAGTTCG
CCAGTTAATAGTTTGCGCAACGTTGTTGCCATTGCTACAGGCATCGTGGTGTCACGCTCGTCGTTTGGTA
TGGCTTCATTCAGCTCCGGTTCCCAACGATCAAGGCGAGTTACATGATCCCCCATGTTGTGCAAAAAAGC
GGTTAGCTCCTTCGGTCCTCCGATCGTTGTCAGAAGTAAGTTGGCCGCAGTGTTATCACTCATGGTTATG
GCAGCACTGCATAATTCTCTTACTGTCATGCCATCCGTAAGATGCTTTTCTGTGACTGGTGAGTACTCAA
CCAAGTCATTCTGAGAATAGTGTATGCGGCGACCGAGTTGCTCTTGCCCGGCGTCAATACGGGATAATAC
CGCGCCACATAGCAGAACTTTAAAAGTGCTCATCATTGGAAAACGTTCTTCGGGGCGAAAACTCTCAAGG
ATCTTACCGCTGTTGAGATCCAGTTCGATGTAACCCACTCGTGCACCCAACTGATCTTCAGCATCTTTTA
CTTTCACCAGCGTTTCTGGGTGAGCAAAAACAGGAAGGCAAAA
